>Addgene plasmid #134696 | pGEX-4T Syt1 C2AB(140) M173C | addgene full sequence | sequence record 317164 | Addgene NGS Result
TTGACAATTAATCATCGGCTCGTATAATGTGTGGAATTGTGAGCGGATAACAATTTCACACAGGAAACAG
TATTCATGTCCCCTATACTAGGTTATTGGAAAATTAAGGGCCTTGTGCAACCCACTCGACTTCTTTTGGA
ATATCTTGAAGAAAAATATGAAGAGCATTTGTATGAGCGCGATGAAGGTGATAAATGGCGAAACAAAAAG
TTTGAATTGGGTTTGGAGTTTCCCAATCTTCCTTATTATATTGATGGTGATGTTAAATTAACACAGTCTA
TGGCCATCATACGTTATATAGCTGACAAGCACAACATGTTGGGTGGTTGTCCAAAAGAGCGTGCAGAGAT
TTCAATGCTTGAAGGAGCGGTTTTGGATATTAGATACGGTGTTTCGAGAATTGCATATAGTAAAGACTTT
GAAACTCTCAAAGTTGATTTTCTTAGCAAGCTACCTGAAATGCTGAAAATGTTCGAAGATCGTTTATGTC
ATAAAACATATTTAAATGGTGATCATGTAACCCATCCTGACTTCATGTTGTATGACGCTCTTGATGTTGT
TTTATACATGGACCCAATGTGCCTGGATGCGTTCCCAAAATTAGTTTGTTTTAAAAAACGTATTGAAGCT
ATCCCACAAATTGATAAGTACTTGAAATCCAGCAAGTATATAGCATGGCCTTTGCAGGGCTGGCAAGCCA
CGTTTGGTGGTGGCGACCATCCTCCAAAATCGGATCTGGTTCCGCGTGGATCCGGATCTGGATCTGAGAA
ACTGGGAAAGCTCCAATATTCACTGGACTATGACTTCCAGAATAACCAGCTGTTGGTGGGAATCATCCAG
GCTGCTGAACTGCCCGCCCTGGACTGCGGGGGTACATCCGATCCATACGTCAAAGTCTTCCTGCTGCCTG
ACAAAAAGAAGAAATTTGAGACTAAAGTCCACCGGAAAACCCTCAATCCAGTCTTCAATGAACAATTTAC
TTTCAAGGTACCCTACTCGGAATTAGGTGGCAAAACCCTGGTGATGGCTGTGTATGACTTTGATCGCTTC
TCCAAGCACGACATCATCGGAGAGTTCAAAGTTCCTATGAACACCGTGGATTTTGGCCATGTGACCGAGG
AGTGGCGCGATCTCCAGAGCGCTGAGAAAGAAGAGCAAGAGAAACTGGGTGACATCGCCTTCTCCCTCCG
CTACGTCCCTACTGCCGGCAAACTGACTGTTGTCATTCTGGAAGCCAAGAACCTGAAGAAGATGGATGTG
GGTGGCTTATCTGATCCCTACGTGAAGATTCACCTGATGCAGAACGGTAAGAGGCTGAAGAAGAAAAAGA
CGACGATTAAGAAGAACACACTCAACCCCTACTACAACGAGTCCTTCAGCTTTGAAGTTCCGTTCGAGCA
AATCCAGAAAGTGCAAGTGGTGGTAACTGTTTTGGACTATGACAAGATTGGCAAGAACGACGCCATCGGA
AAAGTCTTCGTTGGTTACAACAGCACTGGGGCGGAGCTGCGACACTGGTCAGACATGCTGGCCAACCCCC
GGCGACCCATCGCACAGTGGCACACTCTGCAGGTAGAGGAGGAGGTTGATGCCATGCTGGCTGTCAAGAA
GTAAGAATTCATCGGGCCGCATCGTGACTGACTGACGATCTGCCTCGCGCGTTTCGGTGATGACGGTGAA
AACCTCTGACACATGCAGCTCCCGGAGACGGTCACAGCTTGTCTGTAAGCGGATGCCGGGAGCAGACAAG
CCCGTCAGGGCGCGTCAGCGGGTGTTGGCGGGTGTCGGGGCGCAGCCATGACCCAGTCACGTAGCGATAG
CGGAGTGTATAATTCTTGAAGACGAAAGGGCCTCGTGATACGCCTATTTTTATAGGTTAATGTCATGATA
ATAATGGTTTCTTAGACGTCAGGTGGCACTTTTCGGGGAAATGTGCGCGGAACCCCTATTTGTTTATTTT
TCTAAATACATTCAAATATGTATCCGCTCATGAGACAATAACCCTGATAAATGCTTCAATAATATTGAAA
AAGGAAGAGTATGAGTATTCAACATTTCCGTGTCGCCCTTATTCCCTTTTTTGCGGCATTTTGCCTTCCT
GTTTTTGCTCACCCAGAAACGCTGGTGAAAGTAAAAGATGCTGAAGATCAGTTGGGTGCACGAGTGGGTT
ACATCGAACTGGATCTCAACAGCGGTAAGATCCTTGAGAGTTTTCGCCCCGAAGAACGTTTTCCAATGAT
GAGCACTTTTAAAGTTCTGCTATGTGGCGCGGTATTATCCCGTGTTGACGCCGGGCAAGAGCAACTCGGT
CGCCGCATACACTATTCTCAGAATGACTTGGTTGAGTACTCACCAGTCACAGAAAAGCATCTTACGGATG
GCATGACAGTAAGAGAATTATGCAGTGCTGCCATAACCATGAGTGATAACACTGCGGCCAACTTACTTCT
GACAACGATCGGAGGACCGAAGGAGCTAACCGCTTTTTTGCACAACATGGGGGATCATGTAACTCGCCTT
GATCGTTGGGAACCGGAGCTGAATGAAGCCATACCAAACGACGAGCGTGACACCACGATGCCTGCAGCAA
TGGCAACAACGTTGCGCAAACTATTAACTGGCGAACTACTTACTCTAGCTTCCCGGCAACAATTAATAGA
CTGGATGGAGGCGGATAAAGTTGCAGGACCACTTCTGCGCTCGGCCCTTCCGGCTGGCTGGTTTATTGCT
GATAAATCTGGAGCCGGTGAGCGTGGGTCTCGCGGTATCATTGCAGCACTGGGGCCAGATGGTAAGCCCT
CCCGTATCGTAGTTATCTACACGACGGGGAGTCAGGCAACTATGGATGAACGAAATAGACAGATCGCTGA
GATAGGTGCCTCACTGATTAAGCATTGGTAACTGTCAGACCAAGTTTACTCATATATACTTTAGATTGAT
TTAAAACTTCATTTTTAATTTAAAAGGATCTAGGTGAAGATCCTTTTTGATAATCTCATGACCAAAATCC
CTTAACGTGAGTTTTCGTTCCACTGAGCGTCAGACCCCGTAGAAAAGATCAAAGGATCTTCTTGAGATCC
TTTTTTTCTGCGCGTAATCTGCTGCTTGCAAACAAAAAAACCACCGCTACCAGCGGTGGTTTGTTTGCCG
GATCAAGAGCTACCAACTCTTTTTCCGAAGGTAACTGGCTTCAGCAGAGCGCAGATACCAAATACTGTCC
TTCTAGTGTAGCCGTAGTTAGGCCACCACTTCAAGAACTCTGTAGCACCGCCTACATACCTCGCTCTGCT
AATCCTGTTACCAGTGGCTGCTGCCAGTGGCGATAAGTCGTGTCTTACCGGGTTGGACTCAAGACGATAG
TTACCGGATAAGGCGCAGCGGTCGGGCTGAACGGGGGGTTCGTGCACACAGCCCAGCTTGGAGCGAACGA
CCTACACCGAACTGAGATACCTACAGCGTGAGCTATGAGAAAGCGCCACGCTTCCCGAAGGGAGAAAGGC
GGACAGGTATCCGGTAAGCGGCAGGGTCGGAACAGGAGAGCGCACGAGGGAGCTTCCAGGGGGAAACGCC
TGGTATCTTTATAGTCCTGTCGGGTTTCGCCACCTCTGACTTGAGCGTCGATTTTTGTGATGCTCGTCAG
GGGGGCGGAGCCTATGGAAAAACGCCAGCAACGCGGCCTTTTTACGGTTCCTGGCCTTTTGCTGGCCTTT
TGCTCACATGTTCTTTCCTGCGTTATCCCCTGATTCTGTGGATAACCGTATTACCGCCTTTGAGTGAGCT
GATACCGCTCGCCGCAGCCGAACGACCGAGCGCAGCGAGTCAGTGAGCGAGGAAGCGGAAGAGCGCCTGA
TGCGGTATTTTCTCCTTACGCATCTGTGCGGTATTTCACACCGCATAAATTCCGACACCATCGAATGGCG
CAAAACCTTTCGCGGTATGGCATGATAGCGCCCGGAAGAGAGTCAATTCAGGGTGGTGAATGTGAAACCA
GTAACGTTATACGATGTCGCAGAGTATGCCGGTGTCTCTTATCAGACCGTTTCCCGCGTGGTGAACCAGG
CCAGCCACGTTTCTGCGAAAACGCGGGAAAAAGTGGAAGCGGCGATGGCGGAGCTGAATTACATTCCCAA
CCGCGTGGCACAACAACTGGCGGGCAAACAGTCGTTGCTGATTGGCGTTGCCACCTCCAGTCTGGCCCTG
CACGCGCCGTCGCAAATTGTCGCGGCGATTAAATCTCGCGCCGATCAACTGGGTGCCAGCGTGGTGGTGT
CGATGGTAGAACGAAGCGGCGTCGAAGCCTGTAAAGCGGCGGTGCACAATCTTCTCGCGCAACGCGTCAG
TGGGCTGATCATTAACTATCCGCTGGATGACCAGGATGCCATTGCTGTGGAAGCTGCCTGCACTAATGTT
CCGGCGTTATTTCTTGATGTCTCTGACCAGACACCCATCAACAGTATTATTTTCTCCCATGAAGACGGTA
CGCGACTGGGCGTGGAGCATCTGGTCGCATTGGGTCACCAGCAAATCGCGCTGTTAGCGGGCCCATTAAG
TTCTGTCTCGGCGCGTCTGCGTCTGGCTGGCTGGCATAAATATCTCACTCGCAATCAAATTCAGCCGATA
GCGGAACGGGAAGGCGACTGGAGTGCCATGTCCGGTTTTCAACAAACCATGCAAATGCTGAATGAGGGCA
TCGTTCCCACTGCGATGCTGGTTGCCAACGATCAGATGGCGCTGGGCGCAATGCGCGCCATTACCGAGTC
CGGGCTGCGCGTTGGTGCGGATATCTCGGTAGTGGGATACGACGATACCGAAGACAGCTCATGTTATATC
CCGCCGTTAACCACCATCAAACAGGATTTTCGCCTGCTGGGGCAAACCAGCGTGGACCGCTTGCTGCAAC
TCTCTCAGGGCCAGGCGGTGAAGGGCAATCAGCTGTTGCCCGTCTCACTGGTGAAAAGAAAAACCACCCT
GGCGCCCAATACGCAAACCGCCTCTCCCCGCGCGTTGGCCGATTCATTAATGCAGCTGGCACGACAGGTT
TCCCGACTGGAAAGCGGGCAGTGAGCGCAACGCAATTAATGTAAGTTAGCTCACTCATTAGGCACCCCAG
GCTTTACACTTTATGCTTCCGGCTCGTATGTTGTGTGGAATTGTGAGCGGATAACAATTTCACACAGGAA
ACAGCTATGACCATGATTACGGATTCACTGGCCGTCGTTTTACAACGTCGTGACTGGGAAAACCCTGGCG
TTACCCAACTTAATCGCCTTGCAGCACATCCCCCTTTCGCCAGCTGGCGTAATAGCGAAGAGGCCCGCAC
CGATCGCCCTTCCCAACAGTTGCGCAGCCTGAATGGCGAATGGCGCTTTGCCTGGTTTCCGGCACCAGAA
GCGGTGCCGGAAAGCTGGCTGGAGTGCGATCTTCCTGAGGCCGATACTGTCGTCGTCCCCTCAAACTGGC
AGATGCACGGTTACGATGCGCCCATCTACACCAACGTGACCTATCCCATTACGGTCAATCCGCCGTTTGT
TCCCACGGAGAATCCGACGGGTTGTTACTCGCTCACATTTAATGTTGATGAAAGCTGGCTACAGGAAGGC
CAGACGCGAATTATTTTTGATGGCGTTGGAATTAGCTTATCGACTGCACGGTGCACCAATGCTTCTGGCG
TCAGGCAGCCATCGGAAGCTGTGGTATGGCTGTGCAGGTCGTAAATCACTGCATAATTCGTGTCGCTCAA
GGCGCACTCCCGTTCTGGATAATGTTTTTTGCGCCGACATCATAACGGTTCTGGCAAATATTCTGAAATG
AGCTG
Features (pLannotate 1.2.2; 17 found; start..end, strand, type, name):
      1..29      +  promoter       tac promoter: strong E. coli promoter; hybrid between the trp and lac UV5 promoters
     37..53      +  protein_bind   lac operator: The lac repressor binds to the lac operator to inhibit transcription in E. coli. This inhibition can be relieved by adding lactose or isopropyl-β-D-thiogalactopyranoside (IPTG). lac repressor encoded by lacI
     76..729     +  CDS            GST26_SCHJA: Experimental evidence at protein level: Swiss-Prot protein existence level 1. GST isoenzymes appear to play a central role in the parasite detoxification system. Other functions are also suspected including a role in increasing the solubility of haematin in the parasite gut. From Schistosoma japonicum (Blood fluke).
    766..1611    +  CDS            Syt1 (fragment): SYT1_MOUSE - Experimental evidence at protein level: Swiss-Prot protein existence level 1. Calcium sensor that participates in triggering neurotransmitter release at the synapse (PubMed:11242035). May have a regulatory role in the membrane interactions during trafficking of synaptic vesicles at the active zone of the synapse (PubMed:7961887). It binds acidic phospholipids with a specificity that requires the presence of both an acidic head group and a diacyl backbone. A Ca(2+)- dependent interaction between synaptotagmin and putative receptors for activated protein kinase C has also been repor
   1650..1689    +  CDS            rop (fragment): Rop protein, which maintains plasmids at low copy number; rop
   1791..1831    +  misc_feature   bom (fragment): basis of mobility region from pBR322
   1936..2040    +  promoter       AmpR promoter: bla
   2041..2901    +  CDS            AmpR: β-lactamase; bla; confers resistance to ampicillin, carbenicillin, and related antibiotics
   3072..3660    +  rep_origin     ori: high-copy-number ColE1/pMB1/pBR322/pUC origin of replication
   3846..3897    -  misc_feature   bom (fragment): basis of mobility region from pBR322
   3904..3981    +  promoter       lacI promoter: lacI
   3982..5064    +  CDS            lacI: lac repressor; lacI; The lac repressor binds to the lac operator to inhibit transcription in E. coli. This inhibition can be relieved by adding lactose or isopropyl-β-D-thiogalactopyranoside (IPTG).
   5077..5098    +  protein_bind   CAP binding site: CAP binding activates transcription in the presence of cAMP. E. coli catabolite activator protein
   5113..5143    +  promoter       lac promoter: promoter for the E. coli lac operon
   5151..5167    +  protein_bind   lac operator: The lac repressor binds to the lac operator to inhibit transcription in E. coli. This inhibition can be relieved by adding lactose or isopropyl-β-D-thiogalactopyranoside (IPTG). lac repressor encoded by lacI
   5187..5360    +  CDS            lacZα: LacZα fragment of β-galactosidase; lacZ fragment
   5624..5740    -  CDS            yciV (fragment): RNAAM_ECOLI - Also known as trpH From Escherichia coli (strain K12).
