[The description below was written by a language model from this plasmid's Addgene catalogue record and pLannotate feature annotations shown in this document.]
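Description:
pGEX-4T Syt1 C2AB(140) M173C is a bacterial expression plasmid built on the pGEX-4T backbone for producing the cytoplasmic portion of rat synaptotagmin-1 as a glutathione S-transferase fusion in E. coli. The 5.8 kb plasmid replicates from a high-copy ColE1/pMB1-type origin and is selected with ampicillin through the β-lactamase gene and its native promoter. It also carries short remnants of pBR322 sequences (bom and rop fragments), a lacZα segment with its lac promoter and operator, and a small E. coli yciV fragment. These are backbone features rather than functional parts of the payload.

Expression is driven by the strong hybrid tac promoter followed by a lac operator. The plasmid-borne lacI gene supplies repressor, so transcription stays low until it is induced with IPTG. The open reading frame begins with Schistosoma japonicum GST, which allows affinity purification on glutathione resin. It continues into an approximately 850 bp Syt1 fragment that the name indicates is the tandem C2A–C2B domains, apparently starting near residue 140. The automated annotation matched this fragment to the mouse protein, but the catalogue entry records the insert as rat. pGEX-4T vectors normally have a thrombin cleavage site between GST and the insert, although the feature table does not annotate one, and the cloning sites used are not recorded.

The insert carries two substitutions, M173C and C277A. This pattern is consistent with removing a native cysteine and introducing a single cysteine at position 173 in C2A. That fits the stated purpose of expression, purification and labeling, most likely site-specific attachment of a thiol-reactive probe. The associated study examined membrane penetration by tandem C2 domain proteins.
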