Addgene plasmid #134696: pGEX-4T Syt1 C2AB(140) M173C
Purpose: Encodes cytoplasmic domain of synaptotagmin-1 for bacterial expression, purification, and labeling
Depositing lab: Edwin Chapman. Depositing organization: University of Wisconsin, Madison. Publication: Phosphatidylinositol 4,5-bisphosphate drives Ca(2+)-independent membrane penetration by the tandem C2 domain proteins synaptotagmin-1 and Doc2beta. Bradberry MM, Bao H, Lou X, Chapman ER. J Biol Chem. 2019 Jul 12;294(28):10942-10953. doi: 10.1074/jbc.RA119.007929. Epub 2019 May 30. PubMed 31147445.
Backbone
  Vector backbone: pGEX4T
  Backbone manufacturer: GE Healthcare
  Vector type: Bacterial Expression
Growth in bacteria
  Bacterial resistance: Ampicillin, 100 μg/mL
  Growth temperature: 37°C
  Growth strain: DH5alpha
  Copy number: High Copy
Gene/Insert
  Gene/Insert name: Synaptotagmin 1
  Species: R. norvegicus (rat)
  Mutation: M173C, C277A
  Entrez Gene: Syt1 (a.k.a. P65)
  Tag / fusion protein: GST (N terminal on insert)
  Cloning method: Restriction Enzyme; 5′ cloning site Unknown (unknown if destroyed); 3′ cloning site Unknown (unknown if destroyed)
Terms and licenses: Academic/Nonprofit Terms; Industry Terms: Not Available to Industry
How to cite: pGEX-4T Syt1 C2AB(140) M173C was a gift from Edwin Chapman (Addgene plasmid # 134696 ; http://n2t.net/addgene:134696 ; RRID:Addgene_134696)
